Addgene plasmid #69967: 5C7M (UBC)
Purpose: Bacterial expression for structure determination; may not be full ORF
Depositing lab: Cheryl Arrowsmith. Depositing organization: University of Toronto.
Backbone
  Vector backbone: pNIC-CH
  Backbone manufacturer: SGC (Addgene plasmid #26117)
  Vector type: Bacterial Expression
Growth in bacteria
  Bacterial resistance: Kanamycin, 50 μg/mL
  Growth temperature: 37°C
  Growth strain: DH5alpha
  Copy number: High Copy
Gene/Insert
  Gene/Insert name: ubv.it.02:YTC006-E08:C225422 (alt name: Ubv.it.02:M1-F78:CH)
  Species: H. sapiens (human)
  Entrez Gene: UBC (a.k.a. HMG20)
  Promoter: T7-lacO
  Tag / fusion protein: His (C terminal on backbone)
  Cloning method: Unknown
  Sequencing primers: 5′ T7; 3′ T7-term
Terms and licenses: Academic/Nonprofit Terms; Industry Terms: Not Available to Industry
Depositor comments: http://www.thesgc.org/structures/5C7M (complex) for more information Note the 3D structure associated with PDB ID: 5C7M was a complex generated using 5C7M (ITCH): plasmid# 69966 and 5C7M (UBC): plasmid# 69967.
How to cite: 5C7M (UBC) was a gift from Cheryl Arrowsmith (Addgene plasmid # 69967 ; http://n2t.net/addgene:69967 ; RRID:Addgene_69967)
