[The description below was written by a language model from this plasmid's Addgene catalogue record.]
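Description:
5C7M (UBC) is a bacterial expression plasmid built on the pNIC-CH backbone from the Structural Genomics Consortium, intended for recombinant protein production for structure determination. It is maintained as a high-copy plasmid in standard E. coli cloning strains under kanamycin selection. The record does not name the origin of replication, gives the cloning method as unknown, and includes no feature table, so the detailed layout of the backbone cannot be described beyond the catalogue fields.

The insert is derived from human UBC (polyubiquitin C) and is labelled ubv.it.02, spanning residues M1 to F78. The name suggests an engineered ubiquitin variant rather than wild-type ubiquitin, though the record does not list the substitutions, and it cautions that the insert may not represent a full open reading frame. Expression is driven by a T7-lacO promoter, a T7 RNA polymerase-dependent promoter with a lac operator that keeps transcription repressed until induction. This arrangement requires an expression host that supplies T7 polymerase. The backbone contributes a C-terminal His tag, which allows purification by immobilised metal affinity chromatography. The T7 and T7-terminator sequencing primers indicate that the cassette lies between standard T7 promoter and terminator regions.

According to the depositor comments, the protein from this plasmid was used with a companion construct, 5C7M (ITCH), to generate the complex whose three-dimensional structure was deposited under the identifier 5C7M. The plasmid's typical use is therefore to produce the ubiquitin-variant partner for structural or biochemical studies of its interaction with the ITCH protein fragment.
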