>Addgene plasmid #69967 | 5C7M (UBC) | depositor partial sequence | sequence record 124291 | Insert
ATGCATATTTTAGTGAAAACCCTTAGGGGGAAGACCATCACCCTCGAGGTTGAACCCTCGGATACGATAG
AAAATGTAAAGGCCAAGATCCAGGATAAGGAAGGAATTCCTCCTGATCAGCAGAGACTGTTGTTTGGCGG
CAACAAGCTGGAAGATGGACGTACTTTGTCTGACTACAATATTCAAAAGGAATCTAATCTTTATCTTCTG
CTGAGACGTCTTGGTAGTAAGTTT
