>Addgene plasmid #69967 | 5C7M (UBC) | addgene partial sequence | sequence record 126313 | T7 5'-TAATACGACTCACTATAGGG-3'
TTCCCCTCTAGAAATAATTTTGTTTAACCTTAAGAAGGAGATATACTATGCATATTTTAGTGAAAACCCT
TAGGGGGAAGACCATCACCCTCGAGGTTGAACCCTCGGATACGATAGAAAATGTAAAGGCCAAGATCCAG
GATAAGGAAGGAATTCCTCCTGATCAGCAGAGACTGTTGTTTGGCGGCAACAAGCTGGAAGATGGACGTA
CTTTGTCTGACTACAATATTCAAAAGGAATCTAATCTTTATCTTCTGCTGAGACGTCTTGGTAGTAAGTT
TCACCATCATCACCACCATTGAGGATCCGAATTCGAGCTCCGTCGACAAGCTTGCGGCCGCACTCGAGCA
CCACCACCACCACCACTGAGATCCGGCTGCTAACAAAGCCCGAAAGGAAGCTGAGTTGGCTGCTGCCACC
GCTGAGCAATAACTAGCATAACCCCTTGGGGCCTCTAAACGGGTCTTGAGGGGTTTTTTGCTGAAAGGAG
GAACTATATCCGGATTGGCGAATGGG
[124 nt withheld, positions 517-640]
C
[91 nt withheld, positions 642-732]
A
[49 nt withheld, positions 734-782]
CCTTTGACGTTGGAGTCCACGTTCTTT
[37 nt withheld, positions 810-846]
ACCCTATCTCGGTCTATTCTTTTGATTTATAAGGGATTTTGCCGATTTCGGCCTATTGGTTAAAAAATGA
GCTGATTTAACAAAAATTTAACGCGAATTTTAACAAAATATTAACGCTTTACAATTT
