>Addgene plasmid #69967 | 5C7M (UBC) | addgene partial sequence | sequence record 126314 | T7term 5'-GCTAGTTATTGCTCAGCGG-3'
TTCTTTCGGGCTTTGTTAGCAGCCGGATCTCAGTGGTGGTGGTGGTGGTGCTCGAGTGCGGCCGCAAGCT
TGTCGACGGAGCTCGAATTCGGATCCTCAATGGTGGTGATGATGGTGAAACTTACTACCAAGACGTCTCA
GCAGAAGATAAAGATTAGATTCCTTTTGAATATTGTAGTCAGACAAAGTACGTCCATCTTCCAGCTTGTT
GCCGCCAAACAACAGTCTCTGCTGATCAGGAGGAATTCCTTCCTTATCCTGGATCTTGGCCTTTACATTT
TCTATCGTATCCGAGGGTTCAACCTCGAGGGTGATGGTCTTCCCCCTAAGGGTTTTCACTAAAATATGCA
TAGTATATCTCCTTCTTAAGGTTAAACAAAATTATTTCTAGAGGGGAATTGTTATCCGCTCACAATTCCC
CTATAGTGAGTCGTATTAATTTCGCGGGATCGAGATCTCGATCCTCTACGCCGGACGCATCGTGGCCGGC
ATCACCGGCGCCACAGGTGCGGTTGCTGGCGCCTATATCGCCGACATCACCGATGGGGAAGATCGGGCTC
GCCACTTCGGGCTCATGAGCGCTTGTTTCGGCGTGGGTATGGTGGCAGGCCCCGTGGCCGGGGGACTGTT
GGGCGCCATCTCCTTGCATGCACCATTCCTTGCGGCGGCGGTGCTCAACGGCCTCAACCTACTACTGGGC
TGCTTCCTAATGCAGGAGTCGCATAAGGGAGAGCGTCGAGATCCCGGACACCATCGAATGGCGCAAAACC
TTTCGCGGTATGGCATGATAGCGCCCGGAAGAGAGTCAATTCAGGGTGGTGAATGTGAAACCAGTAACGT
TATACGATGTCGCAGAGTATGCCGGTGTCTCTTATCAGACCGTTTCCCGCGTGGTGAACCAGGCCAGCCA
CGTTTCTGCGAAAACGCGGGAAAAAGTGGAAGCGGCGATGGCGGAGCTGAATTACATTCCCAACCGCGTG
GCACAACAACTGGCGGGCAAACAGTCGTTGCTGATTGGCGTTGCCACCTCCAGTCTGGCCCTGCACGCGC
CGTCGCAAATTGTCGCGGCGATTAAATCTCGCGCCGATCAACT
